Addgene plasmid #195723: pUC57-mini v2-HF24_F9
Purpose: This plasmid carries a fragment from a 24-fragment lacI/lacZ cassette split that was designed as a Golden Gate assembly with high fidelity.
Depositing lab: Eric Cantor. Depositing organization: New England Biolabs. Publication: Comprehensive Profiling of Four Base Overhang Ligation Fidelity by T4 DNA Ligase and Application to DNA Assembly. Potapov V, Ong JL, Kucera RB, Langhorst BW, Bilotti K, Pryor JM, Cantor EJ, Canton B, Knight TF, Evans TC Jr, Lohman GJS. ACS Synth Biol. 2018 Nov 16;7(11):2665-2674. doi: 10.1021/acssynbio.8b00333. Epub 2018 Oct 29. PubMed 30335370.
Backbone
  Vector backbone: pUC57-mini
  Vector type: Synthetic Biology
Growth in bacteria
  Bacterial resistance: Ampicillin, 100 μg/mL
  Growth temperature: 37°C
  Growth strain: DH5alpha
  Copy number: High Copy
Gene/Insert
  Gene/Insert name: Fragment#9 of 24 fragment splits in lacI/lacZ cassette
  Species: E.coli
  Cloning method: Restriction Enzyme; 5′ cloning site Unknown (unknown if destroyed)
Terms and licenses: Academic/Nonprofit Terms; Industry Terms: Not Available to Industry
How to cite: pUC57-mini v2-HF24_F9 was a gift from Eric Cantor (Addgene plasmid # 195723 ; http://n2t.net/addgene:195723 ; RRID:Addgene_195723)
