[The description below was written by a language model from this plasmid's Addgene catalogue record and pLannotate feature annotations shown in this document.]
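Description:
pUC57-mini v2-HF24_F9 is a small (about 2.1 kb) bacterial cloning plasmid built on the pUC57-mini backbone and classed as a synthetic biology vector. It is maintained in E. coli through a high-copy ColE1/pMB1/pUC-type origin of replication and selected with ampicillin, with resistance supplied by the β-lactamase (AmpR) gene under its native bla promoter. Apart from the insert, these are the only features annotated, consistent with a minimal backbone intended simply to hold and amplify a DNA part.

The insert is fragment 9 of a set of 24 pieces into which an E. coli lacI/lacZ cassette was divided. The feature table identifies it as a roughly 300 bp portion of the lacZ (β-galactosidase) coding sequence, so on its own it encodes no functional enzyme and has no annotated promoter driving it. The split was designed as a high-fidelity Golden Gate assembly: in this kind of scheme, each fragment is released from its carrier plasmid by a Type IIS restriction enzyme to expose four-base overhangs chosen to ligate to their correct partners with minimal mispairing, so that all the pieces join in a single defined order. The record does not state which Type IIS enzyme or overhang sequences flank this fragment, and the cloning sites are listed as unknown.

Used together with the other 23 fragment plasmids, the construct serves as a test system for the accuracy and efficiency of multi-fragment assembly. Correct reconstitution of the lacI/lacZ cassette would be expected to restore β-galactosidase activity, giving a simple colony-level readout, although the record itself does not describe the scoring method.
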