Features (pLannotate 1.2.2; 4 found; start..end, strand, type, name):
     16..312     -  CDS            lacZ (fragment): β-galactosidase; lacZ
    391..979     -  rep_origin     ori: high-copy-number ColE1/pMB1/pBR322/pUC origin of replication
   1150..2010    -  CDS            AmpR: β-lactamase; bla; confers resistance to ampicillin, carbenicillin, and related antibiotics
   2011..2115    -  promoter       AmpR promoter: bla
>Addgene plasmid #195723 | pUC57-mini v2-HF24_F9 | addgene full sequence | sequence record 385578 | Addgene NGS Result
CCAATGATGGTCTCGTCCACGCGCGCGTACATCGGGCAAATAATATCGGTGGCCGTGGTGTCGGCTCCGC
CGCCTTCATACTGCACCGGGCGGGAAGGATCGACAGATTTGATCCAGCGATACAGCGCGTCGTGATTAGC
GCCGTGGCCTGATTCATTCCCCAGCGACCAGATGATCACACTCGGGTGATTACGATCGCGCTGCACCATT
CGCGTTACGCGTTCGCTCATCGCCGGTAGCCAGCGCGGATCATCGGTCAGACGATTCATTGGCACCATGC
CGTGGGTTTCAATATTGGCTTCATCCACCACACGAGACCATCGGAAAGAACATGTGAGCAAAAGGCCAGC
AAAAGGCCAGGAACCGTAAAAAGGCCGCGTTGCTGGCGTTTTTCCATAGGCTCCGCCCCCCTGACGAGCA
TCACAAAAATCGACGCTCAAGTCAGAGGTGGCGAAACCCGACAGGACTATAAAGATACCAGGCGTTTCCC
CCTGGAAGCTCCCTCGTGCGCTCTCCTGTTCCGACCCTGCCGCTTACCGGATACCTGTCCGCCTTTCTCC
CTTCGGGAAGCGTGGCGCTTTCTCATAGCTCACGCTGTAGGTATCTCAGTTCGGTGTAGGTCGTTCGCTC
CAAGCTGGGCTGTGTGCACGAACCCCCCGTTCAGCCCGACCGCTGCGCCTTATCCGGTAACTATCGTCTT
GAGTCCAACCCGGTAAGACACGACTTATCGCCACTGGCAGCAGCCACTGGTAACAGGATTAGCAGAGCGA
GGTATGTAGGCGGTGCTACAGAGTTCTTGAAGTGGTGGCCTAACTACGGCTACACTAGAAGAACAGTATT
TGGTATCTGCGCTCTGCTGAAGCCAGTTACCTTCGGAAAAAGAGTTGGTAGCTCTTGATCCGGCAAACAA
ACCACCGCTGGTAGCGGTGGTTTTTTTGTTTGCAAGCAGCAGATTACGCGCAGAAAAAAAGGATCTCAAG
AAGATCCTTTGATCTTTTCTACGGGGTCTGACGCTCAGTGGAACGAAAACTCACGTTAAGGGATTTTGGT
CATGAGATTATCAAAAAGGATCTTCACCTAGATCCTTTTAAATTAAAAATGAAGTTTTAAATCAATCTAA
AGTATATATGAGTAAACTTGGTCTGACAGTTACCAATGCTTAATCAGTGAGGCACCTATCTCAGCGATCT
GTCTATTTCGTTCATCCATAGTTGCCTGACTCCCCGTCGTGTAGATAACTACGATACGGGAGGGCTTACC
ATCTGGCCCCAGTGCTGCAATGATACCGCGAGATCCACGCTCACCGGCTCCAGATTTATCAGCAATAAAC
CAGCCAGCCGGAAGGGCCGAGCGCAGAAGTGGTCCTGCAACTTTATCCGCCTCCATCCAGTCTATTAATT
GTTGCCGGGAAGCTAGAGTAAGTAGTTCGCCAGTTAATAGTTTGCGCAACGTTGTTGCCATTGCTACAGG
CATCGTGGTGTCACGCTCGTCGTTTGGTATGGCTTCATTCAGCTCCGGTTCCCAACGATCAAGGCGAGTT
ACATGATCCCCCATGTTGTGCAAAAAAGCGGTTAGCTCCTTCGGTCCTCCGATCGTTGTCAGAAGTAAGT
TGGCCGCAGTGTTATCACTCATGGTTATGGCAGCACTGCATAATTCTCTTACTGTCATGCCATCCGTAAG
ATGCTTTTCTGTGACTGGTGAGTACTCAACCAAGTCATTCTGAGAATAGTGTATGCGGCGACCGAGTTGC
TCTTGCCCGGCGTCAATACGGGATAATACCGCGCCACATAGCAGAACTTTAAAAGTGCTCATCATTGGAA
AACGTTCTTCGGGGCGAAAACTCTCAAGGATCTTACCGCTGTTGAGATCCAGTTCGATGTAACCCACTCG
TGCACCCAACTGATCTTCAGCATCTTTTACTTTCACCAGCGTTTCTGGGTGAGCAAAAACAGGAAGGCAA
AATGCCGCAAAAAAGGGAATAAGGGCGACACGGAAATGTTGAATACTCATACTCTTCCTTTTTCAATATT
ATTGAAGCATTTATCAGGGTTATTGTCTCATGAGCGGATACATATTTGAATGTATTTAGAAAAATAAACA
AATAGGGGTTCCGCGCACATTTCCCCGAAAAGTGCCACCTGACGTC
